Addgene plasmid #47647: pAC-EsaR-I70V/D91G/V220A
Purpose: pAC-EsaR with a208g, a272g, c659t mutations in esaR
Depositing lab: Cynthia Collins. Depositing organization: Rensselaer Polytechnic Institute. Publication: Directed evolution of the quorum-sensing regulator EsaR for increased signal sensitivity. Shong J, Huang YM, Bystroff C, Collins CH. ACS Chem Biol. 2013 Apr 19;8(4):789-95. doi: 10.1021/cb3006402. Epub 2013 Feb 6. PubMed 23363022.
Backbone
  Vector backbone: pAC-EsaR
  Backbone size w/o insert (bp): 3880
  Total vector size (bp): 4652
  Vector type: Bacterial Expression, Synthetic Biology
Growth in bacteria
  Bacterial resistance: Chloramphenicol, 25 μg/mL
  Growth temperature: 37°C
  Growth strain: DH5alpha
  Copy number: High Copy
Gene/Insert
  Gene/Insert name: esaR-I70V/D91G/V220A
  Insert size (bp): 772
  Mutation: Changed Isoleucine 70 to Valine, Aspartic acid 91 to Glycine, and Valine 220 to Alanine
  Promoter: Plac
  Cloning method: Restriction Enzyme; 5′ cloning site KpnI (not destroyed); 3′ cloning site BamHI (not destroyed)
  Sequencing primers: 5′ gattacgcgcagaccaaaacgatc; 3′ gttgaaggctctcaagggcatcg
Terms and licenses: Academic/Nonprofit Terms; Industry Terms: Not Available to Industry
Depositor comments: esaR-I70V/D91G/V220A (750bp, indicated as lowercase letters in the partial sequence) is located between KpnI and BamHI sites in the same way as wt esaR in pAC-EsaR. Please see pAC-EsaR for lac promoter and terminator sequence information and plasmid map.
How to cite: pAC-EsaR-I70V/D91G/V220A was a gift from Cynthia Collins (Addgene plasmid # 47647 ; http://n2t.net/addgene:47647 ; RRID:Addgene_47647)
