[The description below was written by a language model from this plasmid's Addgene catalogue record.]
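Description:
pAC-EsaR-I70V/D91G/V220A is a bacterial expression plasmid used in synthetic biology. It is derived from the parent vector pAC-EsaR and carries a triple-mutant allele of the quorum-sensing transcriptional regulator gene esaR. The plasmid totals about 4.65 kb, with a 3.88 kb backbone and an insert of roughly 770 bp. It is maintained in E. coli under chloramphenicol selection and is listed as high copy. The record does not name the origin of replication, and no feature table is available. The depositor refers users to the parental pAC-EsaR entry for the map and for the promoter and terminator details.

The esaR coding region of about 750 bp sits between retained KpnI and BamHI sites, in the same arrangement as wild-type esaR in the parent plasmid, and is expressed from the lac promoter (Plac). Three nucleotide changes (a208g, a272g and c659t) produce the substitutions Ile70Val, Asp91Gly and Val220Ala. EsaR belongs to the LuxR family of regulators, which respond to acyl-homoserine lactone signals. The associated publication describes directed evolution of EsaR for increased signal sensitivity, so this construct appears to be one of the variants from that work, although the record gives no phenotype for this specific mutant. It would typically supply the regulator in an E. coli quorum-sensing circuit, probably alongside a compatible reporter or target-promoter plasmid, to characterise the variant's signal response or to build cell–cell communication systems with altered response thresholds. No tags or reporter genes are recorded on this plasmid.
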