>Addgene plasmid #47647 | pAC-EsaR-I70V/D91G/V220A | depositor partial sequence | sequence record 68157 | esaR-I70V/D91G/V220A between KpnI and BamHI in pAC-EsaR
GGTACCCATGATGTTCTCTTTCTTCCTTGAAAACCAAACAATAACGGATACGCTTCAGACTTACATACAG
AGAAAGTTATCTCCGCTGGGTAGTCCGGATTACGCTTACACTGTTGTGAGCAAAAAAAATCCTTCAAATG
TTCTGATTATTTCCAGTTATCCTGACGAATGGATTAGGTTATACCGCGCTAACAACTTTCAGCTGACCGA
TCCGGTTGTTCTCACGGCCTTTAAACGCACCTCGCCGTTTGCCTGGGATGAGAATATTACGCTGATGTCC
GGCCTGCGGTTCACCAAAATTTTCTCTTTATCCAAGCAATACAACATCGTTAACGGCTTTACCTATGTCC
TGCATGACCACATGAACAACCTTGCTCTGTTGTCCGTGATCATTAAAGGCAACGATCAGACTGCGCTGGA
GCAACGCCTTGCTGCCGAACAGGGCACGATGCAGATGCTGCTGATTGATTTTAACGAGCAGATGTACCGA
CTGGCAGGCACCGAAGGTGAACGAGCACCGGCGTTAAATCAGAGCGCGGACAAAACGATATTTTCCTCGC
GTGAAAATGAGGTGTTGTACTGGGCGAGTATGGGCAAAACCTATGCTGAGATTGCCGCTATTACGGGCAT
TTCTGTGAGTACCGTGAAGTTTCACATCAAGAATGTGGCCGTGAAACTGGGCGTCAGTAACGCCCGACAG
GCTATCAGACTGGGTGTAGAACTGGATCTTATCAGACCGGCAGCGTCAGCAGCAAGGTAGTGATAGGGAT
CC
