>Addgene plasmid #47647 | pAC-EsaR-I70V/D91G/V220A | addgene partial sequence | sequence record 70362 | Tet-internal-R 5'-aaggagctgactgggttgaag-3'
AGGCCCACCCGAAGGTGAGCCAGTGTGACTCTAGTAGAGAGCGTTCACCGACAAACAACAGATAAAACGA
AAGGCCCAGTCTTTCGACTGAGCCTTTCGTTTTATTTGATGCCTGGGGATCCTCACTACCTTGCTGCTGA
CGCTGCCGGTCTGATAAGATCCAGTTCTACACCCAGTCTGATAGCCTGTCGGGCGTTACTGACGCCCAGT
TTCACGGCCACATTCTTGATGTGAAACTTCACGGTACTCACAGAAATGCCCGTAATAGCGGCAATCTCAG
CATAGGTTTTGCCCATACTCGCCCAGTACAACACCTCATTTTCACGCGAGGAAAATATCGTTTTGTCCGC
GCTCTGATTTAACGCCGGGGCTCGCTCGCCTTCGGTGCCTGCCAGTCGGTACATCTGCTCGTTAAAATCA
ATCAGCAGCATCTGCATCGTGCCCTGTTCGGCAGCAAGGCGTTGCTCCAGCGCAGTCTGATCGTTGCCTT
TAATGATCACGGACAACAGAGCAAGGTTGTTCATGTGGTCATGCAGGACATAGGTAAAGCCGTTAACGAT
GTTGTATTGCTTGGATAAAGAGAAAATTTTGGTGAACCGCAGGCCGGACATCAGCGTAATATTCTCATCC
CAGGCAAACGGCGAGGTGCGTTTAAAGGCCGTGAGAACAACCGGATCGGTCAGCTGAAAGTTGTTAGCGC
GGTATAACCTAATCCATTCGTCAGGATAACTGGAAATAATCAGAACATTTGAAGGATTTTTTTTGCTCAC
AACAGTGTAAGCGTAATC
