>Addgene plasmid #47647 | pAC-EsaR-I70V/D91G/V220A | addgene partial sequence | sequence record 70442 | p15A-F 5'-gattacgcgcagaccaaaac-3'
TATTTCTAGACCAATACGCAAACCGCCTCTCCCCGCGCGTTGGCCGATTCATTAATGCAGCTGGCACGAC
AGGTTTCCCGACTGGAAAGCGGGCAGTGAGCGCAACGCAATTAATGTGAGTTAGCTCACTCATTAGGCAC
CCCAGGCTTTACACTTTATGCTTCCGGCTCGTATGTTGTGTGGAATTGTGAGCGGATAACAATTTCACAC
AGGAAACATAAAGAGGAGAAAGGTACCCATGATGTTCTCTTTCTTCCTTGAAAACCAAACAATAACGGAT
ACGCTTCAGACTTACATACAGAGAAAGTTATCTCCGCTGGGTAGTCCGGATTACGCTTACACTGTTGTGA
GCAAAAAAAATCCTTCAAATGTTCTGATTATTTCCAGTTATCCTGACGAATGGATTAGGTTATACCGCGC
TAACAACTTTCAGCTGACCGATCCGGTTGTTCTCACGGCCTTTAAACGCACCTCGCCGTTTGCCTGGGAT
GAGAATATTACGCTGATGTCCGGCCTGCGGTTCACCAAAATTTTCTCTTTATCCAAGCAATACAACATCG
TTAACGGCTTTACCTATGTCCTGCATGACCACATGAACAACCTTGCTCTGTTGTCCGTGATCATTAAAGG
CAACGATCAGACTGCGCTGGAGCAACGCCTTGCTGCCGAACAGGGCACGATGCAGATGCTGCTGATTGAT
TTTAACGAGCAGATGTACCGACTGGCAGGCACCGAAGGCGAGCGAGCCCCGGCGTTAAATCAGAGCGCGG
ACAAAACGATATTTTCCTCGCGTGAAAATGAGGTGTTGTA
